Addgene plasmid #38933: PTPN22
Purpose: Bacterial expression for structure determination; may not be full ORF
Depositing lab: Nicola Burgess-Brown. Depositing organization: University of Oxford.
Backbone
  Vector backbone: pNIC-CH
  Backbone manufacturer: SGC
  Vector type: Bacterial Expression
Growth in bacteria
  Bacterial resistance: Kanamycin, 50 μg/mL
  Growth temperature: 37°C
  Growth strain: Mach1
  Copy number: Low Copy
Gene/Insert
  Gene/Insert name: PTPN22 (alt names: protein tyrosine phosphatase, non-receptor type 22 (lymphoid) [isoform 1]; PDB:2P6X)
  Species: H. sapiens (human)
  Insert size (bp): 930
  Mutation: G126V, V147G
  GenBank ID: protein tyrosine phosphatase, non-receptor type 22 (lymphoid) [isoform 1]
  Entrez Gene: PTPN22 (a.k.a. LYP, LYP1, LYP2, PEP, PTPN22.5, PTPN22.6, PTPN8)
  Tag / fusion protein: His6 (C terminal on insert)
  Cloning method: Ligation Independent Cloning
  Sequencing primers: 5′ T7; 3′ T7-term
Terms and licenses: Academic/Nonprofit Terms; Industry Terms: Not Available to Industry
How to cite: PTPN22 was a gift from Nicola Burgess-Brown (Addgene plasmid # 38933 ; http://n2t.net/addgene:38933 ; RRID:Addgene_38933)
