[The description below was written by a language model from this plasmid's Addgene catalogue record.]
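Description:
PTPN22 is a bacterial expression plasmid built on the pNIC-CH backbone from the SGC. It carries a fragment of human PTPN22, the lymphoid protein tyrosine phosphatase, non-receptor type 22 (isoform 1), also known as LYP or PEP. The insert is about 930 bp, and the record cautions that it may not represent the full open reading frame. That fits its stated purpose of producing protein for structure determination, where a defined domain rather than the whole protein is usually expressed. The entry links the construct to a deposited crystal structure. Two amino-acid substitutions relative to the reference, G126V and V147G, are recorded in the insert, but the record does not say whether they were introduced deliberately or are incidental.

The coding fragment was introduced by ligation-independent cloning and is fused at its C terminus to a His6 tag, which allows purification of the recombinant protein by immobilised metal affinity chromatography. The promoter is not explicitly stated. The listed sequencing primers, T7 forward and T7 terminator, suggest that the insert sits in a T7 promoter/terminator expression cassette, which would require a host supplying T7 RNA polymerase for expression. The plasmid is selected with kanamycin, is described as low copy, and is maintained in the Mach1 cloning strain. The origin of replication is not given, and no feature table accompanies the entry, so the finer details of the backbone cannot be confirmed here. The construct is used to overexpress and purify a human PTPN22 fragment in E. coli for crystallography and related structural or biochemical studies.
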