>Addgene plasmid #38933 | PTPN22 | depositor partial sequence | sequence record 48991 | PTPN22 sequence 930 bps
[900 nt withheld, positions 1-900]
CATTCTGCGCACCATCATCACCACCATTGA
