>Addgene plasmid #38933 | PTPN22 | addgene partial sequence | sequence record 51696 | T7 5'-TAATACGACTCACTATAGGG-3'
[782 nt withheld, positions 1-782]
