>Addgene plasmid #38933 | PTPN22 | addgene partial sequence | sequence record 51698 | T7_term
TAGCAGCCGGATCTCAGTGGTGGTGGTGGTGGTGCTCGAGTGCGGCCGCAAGCTTGTCGACGGAGCTCGA
ATTCGGATCCTCAATGGTGGTGATGATGGTGCGCAGAATG
[845 nt withheld, positions 111-955]
ATTTTCCT
